Addgene plasmid #139830: pFUW-tetO-Nfat1
Purpose: doxycycline-inducible expression of mouse Nfat1 in mammalian cells
Depositing lab: Filipe Pereira. Depositing organization: Lund University. Publication: Direct reprogramming of fibroblasts into antigen-presenting dendritic cells. Rosa FF, Pires CF, Kurochkin I, Ferreira AG, Gomes AM, Palma LG, Shaiv K, Solanas L, Azenha C, Papatsenko D, Schulz O, Reis e Sousa C, Pereira CF. Sci Immunol. 2018 Dec 7;3(30). pii: 3/30/eaau4292. doi: 10.1126/sciimmunol.aau4292. PubMed 30530727.
Backbone
  Vector backbone: pFUW-tetO
  Vector type: Mammalian Expression, Lentiviral
Growth in bacteria
  Bacterial resistance: Ampicillin, 100 μg/mL
  Growth temperature: 37°C
  Growth strain: NEB Stable
  Copy number: High Copy
Gene/Insert
  Gene/Insert name: Nfat1
  Species: M. musculus (mouse)
  Insert size (bp): 1875
  Promoter: TRE-mCMV
  Cloning method: Restriction Enzyme; 5′ cloning site EcoRI (unknown if destroyed); 3′ cloning site EcoRI (unknown if destroyed)
  Sequencing primers: 5′ TCCACGCTGTTTTGACCTCC
Terms and licenses: Academic/Nonprofit Terms; Industry Terms: Not Available to Industry
How to cite: pFUW-tetO-Nfat1 was a gift from Filipe Pereira (Addgene plasmid # 139830 ; http://n2t.net/addgene:139830 ; RRID:Addgene_139830)
