[The description below was written by a language model from this plasmid's Addgene catalogue record and pLannotate feature annotations shown in this document.]
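Description:
pFUW-tetO-Nfat1 is a lentiviral transfer plasmid built on the pFUW-tetO backbone for doxycycline-inducible expression of mouse Nfat1 (Nfatc2) in mammalian cells. It is maintained in E. coli through a high-copy ColE1/pUC-type origin with ampicillin resistance, and it also carries an f1 origin. The backbone includes an SV40/EM7-driven bleomycin/Zeocin resistance cassette, which lies outside the LTR-flanked region and so would not be packaged into virus.

The viral genome is transcribed in producer cells from a CMV enhancer/promoter fused to a truncated HIV-1 5' LTR. This is followed by the Ψ packaging signal with a partial gag sequence, the Rev response element for Rev-dependent nuclear export, and the cPPT/CTS, which aids nuclear import of the reverse-transcribed genome. The expression cassette consists of a tetracycline response element with seven tetO repeats joined to a minimal CMV promoter, driving the Nfat1 coding sequence that was cloned between EcoRI sites. The catalogue lists the insert as 1875 bp, and the annotation matches Nfatc2 only as a fragment of about 1.7 kb, so the insert may be a shorter isoform or partial form rather than the full reference protein. The record does not clarify this. A WPRE downstream enhances transcript expression, followed by the 3' LTR region and a bGH polyadenylation signal.

No tetracycline transactivator is encoded on the plasmid, so induction requires one to be supplied separately. No tags or reporters are annotated. The associated publication concerns direct reprogramming of fibroblasts into antigen-presenting dendritic cells, where such vectors deliver candidate transcription factors.
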