Features (pLannotate 1.2.2; 32 found; start..end, strand, type, name):
     17..117     +  CDS            Rev (fragment): human immunodeficiency virus 1 (HIV-1) Rev protein; rev; enhances nuclear export of unspliced and incompletely spliced viral mRNAs
    167..284     +  misc_feature   cPPT/CTS: central polypurine tract and central termination sequence of HIV-1
    341..611     +  protein_bind   tetracycline response element: contains seven copies of the tetracycline operator tetO tetracycline repressor TetR
    622..639     +  misc_feature   MCS (fragment): pUC18/19 multiple cloning site
    644..682     +  promoter       minimal CMV promoter: human cytomegalovirus (CMV) immediate early promoter
    782..2494    +  CDS            Nfatc2 (fragment): NFAC2_MOUSE - Also known as Nfat1, Nfatp. Experimental evidence at protein level: Swiss-Prot protein existence level 1. Plays a role in the inducible expression of cytokine genes in T-cells, especially in the induction of the IL-2, IL-3, IL-4, TNF-alpha or GM-CSF. Promotes invasive migration through the activation of GPC6 expression and WNT5A signaling pathway. From Mus musculus (Mouse).
   2658..2681    +  misc_feature   MCS (fragment): pBluescript multiple cloning site
   2681..3269    +  misc_feature   WPRE: woodchuck hepatitis virus posttranscriptional regulatory element
   3206..3787    +  CDS            nef (fragment): NEF_HV1H2 - Experimental evidence at protein level: Swiss-Prot protein existence level 1. Extracellular Nef protein targets CD4(+) T-lymphocytes for apoptosis by interacting with CXCR4 surface receptors. From Human immunodeficiency virus type 1 group M subtype B (isolate HXB2) (HIV-1).
   3794..3974    +  LTR            5' LTR (truncated): truncated 5' long terminal repeat (LTR) from HIV-1
   4006..4230    +  polyA_signal   bGH poly(A) signal: bovine growth hormone polyadenylation signal
   4234..4255    +  promoter       SV40 promoter (fragment): SV40 enhancer and early promoter
   4276..4704    +  rep_origin     f1 ori (sequence partly withheld): f1 bacteriophage origin of replication; arrow indicates direction of (+) strand synthesis
   4718..5047    +  promoter       SV40 promoter: SV40 enhancer and early promoter
   5095..5142    +  promoter       EM7 promoter: synthetic bacterial promoter&nbsp
   5161..5535    +  CDS            BleoR: antibiotic-binding protein; Sh ble from Streptoalloteichus hindustanus; confers resistance to bleomycin, phleomycin, and Zeocin™
   5545..5670    +  CDS            ble (fragment): BLE_KLEPN - Experimental evidence at protein level: Swiss-Prot protein existence level 1. Binding protein with a strong affinity to the bleomycin family of antibiotics. Binds to CL990; an antimitotic-antibiotic compound. From Klebsiella pneumoniae.
   5665..5786    +  polyA_signal   SV40 poly(A) signal: SV40 polyadenylation signal
   5859..5875    -  protein_bind   lac operator: The lac repressor binds to the lac operator to inhibit transcription in E. coli. This inhibition can be relieved by adding lactose or isopropyl-β-D-thiogalactopyranoside (IPTG). lac repressor encoded by lacI
   5883..5913    -  promoter       lac promoter: promoter for the E. coli lac operon
   5928..5949    -  protein_bind   CAP binding site: CAP binding activates transcription in the presence of cAMP. E. coli catabolite activator protein
   5962..6054    -  CDS            lacI (fragment): lac repressor; lacI; The lac repressor binds to the lac operator to inhibit transcription in E. coli. This inhibition can be relieved by adding lactose or isopropyl-β-D-thiogalactopyranoside (IPTG).
   6237..6825    -  rep_origin     ori: high-copy-number ColE1/pMB1/pBR322/pUC origin of replication
   6996..7856    -  CDS            AmpR: β-lactamase; bla; confers resistance to ampicillin, carbenicillin, and related antibiotics
   7857..7961    -  promoter       AmpR promoter: bla
   8020..8072    -  misc_feature   bom (fragment): basis of mobility region from pBR322
   8227..8606    +  enhancer       CMV enhancer: human cytomegalovirus immediate early enhancer
   8607..8806    +  promoter       CMV promoter: human cytomegalovirus (CMV) immediate early promoter
   8824..9004    +  LTR            5' LTR (truncated): truncated 5' long terminal repeat (LTR) from HIV-1
   9051..9176    +  misc_feature   HIV-1 Ψ: packaging signal of human immunodeficiency virus type 1
   9160..9523    +  CDS            HIV-1 gag (fragment): gag protein from human immunodeficiency virus 1; gag
   9669..9902    +  misc_feature   RRE: The Rev response element (RRE) of HIV-1 allows for Rev-dependent mRNA export from the nucleus to the cytoplasm.
>Addgene plasmid #139830 | pFUW-tetO-Nfat1 | addgene full sequence | sequence record 292072 | Addgene NGS Result
ACCATTATCGTTTCAGACCCACCTCCCAACCCCGAGGGGACCCGACAGGCCCGAAGGAATAGAAGAAGAA
GGTGGAGAGAGAGACAGAGACAGATCCATTCGATTAGTGAACGGATCGGCACTGCGTGCGCCAATTCTGC
AGACAAATGGCAGTATTCATCCACAATTTTAAAAGAAAAGGGGGGATTGGGGGGTACAGTGCAGGGGAAA
GAATAGTAGACATAATAGCAACAGACATACAAACTAAAGAATTACAAAAACAAATTACAAAAATTCAAAA
TTTTCGGGTTTATTACAGGGACAGCAGAGATCCAGTTTGGTTAGATCTCGAGTTTACCACTCCCTATCAG
TGATAGAGAAAAGTGAAAGTCGAGTTTACCACTCCCTATCAGTGATAGAGAAAAGTGAAAGTCGAGTTTA
CCACTCCCTATCAGTGATAGAGAAAAGTGAAAGTCGAGTTTACCACTCCCTATCAGTGATAGAGAAAAGT
GAAAGTCGAGTTTACCACTCCCTATCAGTGATAGAGAAAAGTGAAAGTCGAGTTTACCACTCCCTATCAG
TGATAGAGAAAAGTGAAAGTCGAGTTTACCACTCCCTATCAGTGATAGAGAAAAGTGAAAGTCGAGCTCG
GTACCCGGGTCGAGGTAGGCGTGTACGGTGGGAGGCCTATATAAGCAGAGCTCGTTTAGTGAACCGTCAG
ATCGCCTGGAGACGCCATCCACGCTGTTTTGACCTCCATAGAAGACACCGGGACCGATCCAGCCTCCGCG
GCCCCGAATTGATGGACGTCCCGGAGCCGCAGCCCGACCCCGATGGCGGGGACGGCCCCGGCCACGAGCC
CGGGGGCAGTCCCCAAGACGAGCTGGACTTTTCCATCCTCTTCGATTATGACTATCTGAACCCTATCGAA
GAAGAACCGATCGCACATAAGGCCATCAGCTCACCCTCCGGACTCGCATACCCGGATGATGTCCTGGACT
ATGGCCTCAAGCCATGCAACCCCCTTGCCAGTCTCTCTGGCGAGCCCCCTGGCCGGTTCGGAGAGCCGGA
TAGTATAGGGTTCCAGAACTTTCTGAGCCCGGTCAAGCCAGCAGGGGCTTCGGGCCCGAGCCCTCGGATC
GAGATCACTCCATCCCACGAACTGATGCAGGCAGGGGGGGCCCTCCGTGGGAGAGACGCCGGCCTGTCCC
CCGAGCAGCCGGCCCTGGCCCTGGCCGGCGTGGCCGCCAGCCCGAGGTTCACACTGCCCGTGCCCGGCTA
CGAGGGCTACCGCGAGCCGCTTTGCTTGAGCCCCGCTAGCAGCGGCTCCTCTGCCAGCTTCATTTCTGAC
ACCTTCTCCCCCTACACCTCGCCCTGCGTCTCACCCAATAACGCCGGGCCCGACGACCTGTGTCCCCAGT
TTCAAAACATCCCTGCTCATTATTCCCCCAGAACCTCTCCAATAATGTCACCTCGAACCAGCCTCGCCGA
GGACAGCTGCCTGGGCCGACACTCGCCCGTGCCCCGTCCGGCATCCCGCTCCTCCTCACCCGGTGCCAAG
CGGAGGCATTCGTGCGCAGAGGCTTTGGTTGCTCCTCTGCCCGCAGCCTCACCCCAGCGCTCCCGGAGCC
CCTCGCCACAGCCCTCGCCTCACGTGGCACTGCAGGACGACAGCATCCCCGCTGGGTACCCCCCCACGGC
CGGCTCTGCTGTTCTCATGGATGCCCTCAACACCCTGGCCACCGACTCGCCCTGCGGGATCCCCTCCAAG
ATATGGAAGACCAGTCCTGACCCGACGCCTGTGTCCACCGCTCCGTCCAAGGCTGGCCTGGCCCGCCACA
TCTACCCTACTGTGGAGTTCCTGGGGCCATGTGAGCAGGAGGAGAGGAGGAATTCCGCTCCAGAGTCCAT
CCTGCTGGTACCACCTACTTGGCCCAAGCAGTTGGTGCCGGCCATTCCCATCTGCAGCATCCCTGTGACT
GCATCCCTCCCACCACTCGAGTGGCCACTCTCCAATCAGTCGGGCTCCTATGAGCTACGGATTGAGGTCC
AACCCAAGCCCCATCACCGGGCCCACTATGAGACGGAGGGCAGCCGTGGCGCTGTCAAAGCCCCAACAGG
AGGACACCCTGTGGTGCAGCTCCACGGCTACATGGAGAACAAGCCTCTGGGGCTTCAGATCTTCATTGGG
ACAGCAGATGAGAGGATCCTTAAGCCGCACGCCTTCTACCAAGTACACAGGATCACTGGGAAAACGGTCA
CCACCACGAGCTATGAGAAGATCGTAGGCAACACCAAGGTCCTGGAGATCCCCCTGGAGCCAAAGAACAA
CATGAGAGCCACCATCGACTGTGCAGGCATCCTGAAGCTCCGAAACGCTGACATCGAGCTGCGGAAGGGC
GAGACGGACATCGGCAGGAAGAACACGCGTGTGCGCCTGGTGTTCCGCGTGCACGTCCCAGAGCCCAGTG
GGCGCATCGTCTCCCTGCAGGCTGCGTCCAACCCCATCGAGTGCTGTAAGTCAGGGCTGAGGAAGGGGCA
TGTGAGCATCCCCCCTGGGCAGGTGACCTGCAGGAATCCACCGGTCTGTGGTGACCCAAAGGGCAGACAC
TGTGCCCAGGTTTTGATGTCTGCTTCTGTCTGCTTGTGGAGACTTCTCTCAGGAAATAAAACATAGCAAT
TCGATATCAAGCTTATCGATAATCAACCTCTGGATTACAAAATTTGTGAAAGATTGACTGGTATTCTTAA
CTATGTTGCTCCTTTTACGCTATGTGGATACGCTGCTTTAATGCCTTTGTATCATGCTATTGCTTCCCGT
ATGGCTTTCATTTTCTCCTCCTTGTATAAATCCTGGTTGCTGTCTCTTTATGAGGAGTTGTGGCCCGTTG
TCAGGCAACGTGGCGTGGTGTGCACTGTGTTTGCTGACGCAACCCCCACTGGTTGGGGCATTGCCACCAC
CTGTCAGCTCCTTTCCGGGACTTTCGCTTTCCCCCTCCCTATTGCCACGGCGGAACTCATCGCCGCCTGC
CTTGCCCGCTGCTGGACAGGGGCTCGGCTGTTGGGCACTGACAATTCCGTGGTGTTGTCGGGGAAATCAT
CGTCCTTTCCTTGGCTGCTCGCCTGTGTTGCCACCTGGATTCTGCGCGGGACGTCCTTCTGCTACGTCCC
TTCGGCCCTCAATCCAGCGGACCTTCCTTCCCGCGGCCTGCTGCCGGCTCTGCGGCCTCTTCCGCGTCTT
CGCCTTCGCCCTCAGACGAGTCGGATCTCCCTTTGGGCCGCCTCCCCGCATCGATACCGTCGACCTCGAG
ACCTAGAAAAACATGGAGCAATCACAAGTAGCAATACAGCAGCTACCAATGCTGATTGTGCCTGGCTAGA
AGCACAAGAGGAGGAGGAGGTGGGTTTTCCAGTCACACCTCAGGTACCTTTAAGACCAATGACTTACAAG
GCAGCTGTAGATCTTAGCCACTTTTTAAAAGAAAAGGGGGGACTGGAAGGGCTAATTCACTCCCAACGAA
GACAAGATATCCTTGATCTGTGGATCTACCACACACAAGGCTACTTCCCTGATTGGCAGAACTACACACC
AGGGCCAGGGATCAGATATCCACTGACCTTTGGATGGTGCTACAAGCTAGTACCAGTTGAGCAAGAGAAG
GTAGAAGAAGCCAATGAAGGAGAGAACACCCGCTTGTTACACCCTGTGAGCCTGCATGGGATGGATGACC
CGGAGAGAGAAGTATTAGAGTGGAGGTTTGACAGCCGCCTAGCATTTCATCACATGGCCCGAGAGCTGCA
TCCGGACTGTACTGGGTCTCTCTGGTTAGACCAGATCTGAGCCTGGGAGCTCTCTGGCTAACTAGGGAAC
CCACTGCTTAAGCCTCAATAAAGCTTGCCTTGAGTGCTTCAAGTAGTGTGTGCCCGTCTGTTGTGTGACT
CTGGTAACTAGAGATCCCTCAGACCCTTTTAGTCAGTGTGGAAAATCTCTAGCAGGGCCCGTTTAAACCC
GCTGATCAGCCTCGACTGTGCCTTCTAGTTGCCAGCCATCTGTTGTTTGCCCCTCCCCCGTGCCTTCCTT
GACCCTGGAAGGTGCCACTCCCACTGTCCTTTCCTAATAAAATGAGGAAATTGCATCGCATTGTCTGAGT
AGGTGTCATTCTATTCTGGGGGGTGGGGTGGGGCAGGACAGCAAGGGGGAGGATTGGGAAGACAATAGCA
GGCATGCTGGGGATGCGGTGGGCTCTATGGCTTCTGAGGCGGAAAGAACCAGCTGGGGCTCTAGGGGGTA
TCCCC
[124 nt withheld, positions 4276-4399]
C
[91 nt withheld, positions 4401-4491]
A
[49 nt withheld, positions 4493-4541]
CCTTTGACGTTGGAGTCCACGTTCTTT
[37 nt withheld, positions 4569-4605]
ACCCTATCTCGGTCTATTCTTTTGATTTATAAGGGATTTTGCCGATTTCGGCCTATTGGTTAAAAAATGA
GCTGATTTAACAAAAATTTAACGCGAATTAATTCTGTGGAATGTGTGTCAGTTAGGGTGTGGAAAGTCCC
CAGGCTCCCCAGCAGGCAGAAGTATGCAAAGCATGCATCTCAATTAGTCAGCAACCAGGTGTGGAAAGTC
CCCAGGCTCCCCAGCAGGCAGAAGTATGCAAAGCATGCATCTCAATTAGTCAGCAACCATAGTCCCGCCC
CTAACTCCGCCCATCCCGCCCCTAACTCCGCCCAGTTCCGCCCATTCTCCGCCCCATGGCTGACTAATTT
TTTTTATTTATGCAGAGGCCGAGGCCGCCTCTGCCTCTGAGCTATTCCAGAAGTAGTGAGGAGGCTTTTT
TGGAGGCCTAGGCTTTTGCAAAAAGCTCCCGGGAGCTTGTATATCCATTTTCGGATCTGATCAGCACGTG
TTGACAATTAATCATCGGCATAGTATATCGGCATAGTATAATACGACAAGGTGAGGAACTAAACCATGGC
CAAGTTGACCAGTGCCGTTCCGGTGCTCACCGCGCGCGACGTCGCCGGAGCGGTCGAGTTCTGGACCGAC
CGGCTCGGGTTCTCCCGGGACTTCGTGGAGGACGACTTCGCCGGTGTGGTCCGGGACGACGTGACCCTGT
TCATCAGCGCGGTCCAGGACCAGGTGGTGCCGGACAACACCCTGGCCTGGGTGTGGGTGCGCGGCCTGGA
CGAGCTGTACGCCGAGTGGTCGGAGGTCGTGTCCACGAACTTCCGGGACGCCTCCGGGCCGGCCATGACC
GAGATCGGCGAGCAGCCGTGGGGGCGGGAGTTCGCCCTGCGCGACCCGGCCGGCAACTGCGTGCACTTCG
TGGCCGAGGAGCAGGACTGACACGTGCTACGAGATTTCGATTCCACCGCCGCCTTCTATGAAAGGTTGGG
CTTCGGAATCGTTTTCCGGGACGCCGGCTGGATGATCCTCCAGCGCGGGGATCTCATGCTGGAGTTCTTC
GCCCACCCCAACTTGTTTATTGCAGCTTATAATGGTTACAAATAAAGCAATAGCATCACAAATTTCACAA
ATAAAGCATTTTTTTCACTGCATTCTAGTTGTGGTTTGTCCAAACTCATCAATGTATCTTATCATGTCTG
TATACCGTCGACCTCTAGCTAGAGCTTGGCGTAATCATGGTCATAGCTGTTTCCTGTGTGAAATTGTTAT
CCGCTCACAATTCCACACAACATACGAGCCGGAAGCATAAAGTGTAAAGCCTGGGGTGCCTAATGAGTGA
GCTAACTCACATTAATTGCGTTGCGCTCACTGCCCGCTTTCCAGTCGGGAAACCTGTCGTGCCAGCTGCA
TTAATGAATCGGCCAACGCGCGGGGAGAGGCGGTTTGCGTATTGGGCGCTCTTCCGCTTCCTCGCTCACT
GACTCGCTGCGCTCGGTCGTTCGGCTGCGGCGAGCGGTATCAGCTCACTCAAAGGCGGTAATACGGTTAT
CCACAGAATCAGGGGATAACGCAGGAAAGAACATGTGAGCAAAAGGCCAGCAAAAGGCCAGGAACCGTAA
AAAGGCCGCGTTGCTGGCGTTTTTCCATAGGCTCCGCCCCCCTGACGAGCATCACAAAAATCGACGCTCA
AGTCAGAGGTGGCGAAACCCGACAGGACTATAAAGATACCAGGCGTTTCCCCCTGGAAGCTCCCTCGTGC
GCTCTCCTGTTCCGACCCTGCCGCTTACCGGATACCTGTCCGCCTTTCTCCCTTCGGGAAGCGTGGCGCT
TTCTCATAGCTCACGCTGTAGGTATCTCAGTTCGGTGTAGGTCGTTCGCTCCAAGCTGGGCTGTGTGCAC
GAACCCCCCGTTCAGCCCGACCGCTGCGCCTTATCCGGTAACTATCGTCTTGAGTCCAACCCGGTAAGAC
ACGACTTATCGCCACTGGCAGCAGCCACTGGTAACAGGATTAGCAGAGCGAGGTATGTAGGCGGTGCTAC
AGAGTTCTTGAAGTGGTGGCCTAACTACGGCTACACTAGAAGAACAGTATTTGGTATCTGCGCTCTGCTG
AAGCCAGTTACCTTCGGAAAAAGAGTTGGTAGCTCTTGATCCGGCAAACAAACCACCGCTGGTAGCGGTG
GTTTTTTTGTTTGCAAGCAGCAGATTACGCGCAGAAAAAAAGGATCTCAAGAAGATCCTTTGATCTTTTC
TACGGGGTCTGACGCTCAGTGGAACGAAAACTCACGTTAAGGGATTTTGGTCATGAGATTATCAAAAAGG
ATCTTCACCTAGATCCTTTTAAATTAAAAATGAAGTTTTAAATCAATCTAAAGTATATATGAGTAAACTT
GGTCTGACAGTTACCAATGCTTAATCAGTGAGGCACCTATCTCAGCGATCTGTCTATTTCGTTCATCCAT
AGTTGCCTGACTCCCCGTCGTGTAGATAACTACGATACGGGAGGGCTTACCATCTGGCCCCAGTGCTGCA
ATGATACCGCGAGACCCACGCTCACCGGCTCCAGATTTATCAGCAATAAACCAGCCAGCCGGAAGGGCCG
AGCGCAGAAGTGGTCCTGCAACTTTATCCGCCTCCATCCAGTCTATTAATTGTTGCCGGGAAGCTAGAGT
AAGTAGTTCGCCAGTTAATAGTTTGCGCAACGTTGTTGCCATTGCTACAGGCATCGTGGTGTCACGCTCG
TCGTTTGGTATGGCTTCATTCAGCTCCGGTTCCCAACGATCAAGGCGAGTTACATGATCCCCCATGTTGT
GCAAAAAAGCGGTTAGCTCCTTCGGTCCTCCGATCGTTGTCAGAAGTAAGTTGGCCGCAGTGTTATCACT
CATGGTTATGGCAGCACTGCATAATTCTCTTACTGTCATGCCATCCGTAAGATGCTTTTCTGTGACTGGT
GAGTACTCAACCAAGTCATTCTGAGAATAGTGTATGCGGCGACCGAGTTGCTCTTGCCCGGCGTCAATAC
GGGATAATACCGCGCCACATAGCAGAACTTTAAAAGTGCTCATCATTGGAAAACGTTCTTCGGGGCGAAA
ACTCTCAAGGATCTTACCGCTGTTGAGATCCAGTTCGATGTAACCCACTCGTGCACCCAACTGATCTTCA
GCATCTTTTACTTTCACCAGCGTTTCTGGGTGAGCAAAAACAGGAAGGCAAAATGCCGCAAAAAAGGGAA
TAAGGGCGACACGGAAATGTTGAATACTCATACTCTTCCTTTTTCAATATTATTGAAGCATTTATCAGGG
TTATTGTCTCATGAGCGGATACATATTTGAATGTATTTAGAAAAATAAACAAATAGGGGTTCCGCGCACA
TTTCCCCGAAAAGTGCCACCTGACGTCGACGGATCGGGAGATCTCCCGATCCCCTATGGTGCACTCTCAG
TACAATCTGCTCTGATGCCGCATAGTTAAGCCAGTATCTGCTCCCTGCTTGTGTGTTGGAGGTCGCTGAG
TAGTGCGCGAGCAAAATTTAAGCTACAACAAGGCAAGGCTTGACCGACAATTGCATGAAGAATCTGCTTA
GGGTTAGGCGTTTTGCGCTGCTTCGCGATGTACGGGCCAGATATACGCGTTGACATTGATTATTGACTAG
TTATTAATAGTAATCAATTACGGGGTCATTAGTTCATAGCCCATATATGGAGTTCCGCGTTACATAACTT
ACGGTAAATGGCCCGCCTGGCTGACCGCCCAACGACCCCCGCCCATTGACGTCAATAATGACGTATGTTC
CCATAGTAACGCCAATAGGGACTTTCCATTGACGTCAATGGGTGGAGTATTTACGGTAAACTGCCCACTT
GGCAGTACATCAAGTGTATCATATGCCAAGTACGCCCCCTATTGACGTCAATGACGGTAAATGGCCCGCC
TGGCATTATGCCCAGTACATGACCTTATGGGACTTTCCTACTTGGCAGTACATCTACGTATTAGTCATCG
CTATTACCATGGTGATGCGGTTTTGGCAGTACATCAATGGGCGTGGATAGCGGTTTGACTCACGGGGATT
TCCAAGTCTCCACCCCATTGACGTCAATGGGAGTTTGTTTTGGCACCAAAATCAACGGGACTTTCCAAAA
TGTCGTAACAACTCCGCCCCATTGACGCAAATGGGCGGTAGGCGTGTACGGTGGGAGGTCTATATAAGCA
GCGCGTTTTGCCTGTACTGGGTCTCTCTGGTTAGACCAGATCTGAGCCTGGGAGCTCTCTGGCTAACTAG
GGAACCCACTGCTTAAGCCTCAATAAAGCTTGCCTTGAGTGCTTCAAGTAGTGTGTGCCCGTCTGTTGTG
TGACTCTGGTAACTAGAGATCCCTCAGACCCTTTTAGTCAGTGTGGAAAATCTCTAGCAGTGGCGCCCGA
ACAGGGACTTGAAAGCGAAAGGGAAACCAGAGGAGCTCTCTCGACGCAGGACTCGGCTTGCTGAAGCGCG
CACGGCAAGAGGCGAGGGGCGGCGACTGGTGAGTACGCCAAAAATTTTGACTAGCGGAGGCTAGAAGGAG
AGAGATGGGTGCGAGAGCGTCAGTATTAAGCGGGGGAGAATTAGATCGCGATGGGAAAAAATTCGGTTAA
GGCCAGGGGGAAAGAAAAAATATAAATTAAAACATATAGTATGGGCAAGCAGGGAGCTAGAACGATTCGC
AGTTAATCCTGGCCTGTTAGAAACATCAGAAGGCTGTAGACAAATACTGGGACAGCTACAACCATCCCTT
CAGACAGGATCAGAAGAACTTAGATCATTATATAATACAGTAGCAACCCTCTATTGTGTGCATCAAAGGA
TAGAGATAAAAGACACCAAGGAAGCTTTAGACAAGATAGAGGAAGAGCAAAACAAAAGTAAGACCACCGC
ACAGCAAGCGGCCGCTGATCTTCAGACCTGGAGGAGGAGATATGAGGGACAATTGGAGAAGTGAATTATA
TAAATATAAAGTAGTAAAAATTGAACCATTAGGAGTAGCACCCACCAAGGCAAAGAGAAGAGTGGTGCAG
AGAGAAAAAAGAGCAGTGGGAATAGGAGCTTTGTTCCTTGGGTTCTTGGGAGCAGCAGGAAGCACTATGG
GCGCAGCGTCAATGACGCTGACGGTACAGGCCAGACAATTATTGTCTGGTATAGTGCAGCAGCAGAACAA
TTTGCTGAGGGCTATTGAGGCGCAACAGCATCTGTTGCAACTCACAGTCTGGGGCATCAAGCAGCTCCAG
GCAAGAATCCTGGCTGTGGAAAGATACCTAAAGGATCAACAGCTCCTGGGGATTTGGGGTTGCTCTGGAA
AACTCATTTGCACCACTGCTGTGCCTTGGAATGCTAGTTGGAGTAATAAATCTCTGGAACAGATTTGGAA
TCACACGACCTGGATGGAGTGGGACAGAGAAATTAACAATTACACAAGCTTAATACACTCCTTAATTGAA
GAATCGCAAAACCAGCAAGAAAAGAATGAACAAGAATTATTGGAATTAGATAAATGGGCAAGTTTGTGGA
ATTGGTTTAACATAACAAATTGGCTGTGGTATATAAAATTATTCATAATGATAGTAGGAGGCTTGGTAGG
TTTAAGAATAGTTTTTGCTGTACTTTCTATAGTGAATAGAGTTAGGCAGGGATATTC
